>Addgene plasmid #117359 | pmiRGLO-RGS3-201 | addgene full sequence | sequence record 231497 | Addgene NGS Result
GATCTACCGGGTAGGGGAGGCGCTTTTCCCAAGGCAGTCTGGAGCATGCGCTTTAGCAGCCCCGCTGGGC
ACTTGGCGCTACACAAGTGGCCTCTGGCCTCGCACACATTCCACATCCACCGGTAGGCGCCAACCGGCTC
CGTTCTTTGGTGGCCCCTTCGCGCCACCTTCTACTCCTCCCCTAGTCAGGAAGTTCCCCCCCGCCCCGCA
GCTCGCGTCGTGCAGGACGTGACAAATGGAAGTAGCACGTCTCACTAGTCTCGTGCAGATGGACAGCACC
GCTGAGCAATGGAAGCGGGTAGGCCTTTGGGGCAGCGGCCAATAGCAGCTTTGCTCCTTCGCTTTCTGGG
CTCAGAGGCTGGGAAGGGGTGGGTCCGGGGGCGGGCTCAGGGGCGGGCTCAGGGGCGGGGCGGGCGCCCG
AAGGTCCTCCGGAGGCCCGGCATTCTGCACGCTTCAAAAGCGCACGTCTGCCGCGCTGTTCTCCTCTTCC
TCATCTCCGGGCCTTTCGACCTGCAGCCCAAGCTTGGCAATCCGGTACTGTTGGTAAAGCCACCATGGAA
GATGCCAAAAACATTAAGAAGGGCCCAGCGCCATTCTACCCACTCGAAGACGGGACCGCCGGCGAGCAGC
TGCACAAAGCCATGAAGCGCTACGCCCTGGTGCCCGGCACCATCGCCTTTACCGACGCACATATCGAGGT
GGACATTACCTACGCCGAGTACTTCGAGATGAGCGTTCGGCTGGCAGAAGCTATGAAGCGCTATGGGCTG
AATACAAACCATCGGATCGTGGTGTGCAGCGAGAATAGCTTGCAGTTCTTCATGCCCGTGTTGGGTGCCC
TGTTCATCGGTGTGGCTGTGGCCCCAGCTAACGACATCTACAACGAGCGCGAGCTGCTGAACAGCATGGG
CATCAGCCAGCCCACCGTCGTATTCGTGAGCAAGAAAGGGCTGCAAAAGATCCTCAACGTGCAAAAGAAG
CTACCGATCATACAAAAGATCATCATCATGGATAGCAAGACCGACTACCAGGGCTTCCAAAGCATGTACA
CCTTCGTGACTTCCCATTTGCCACCCGGCTTCAACGAGTACGACTTCGTGCCCGAGAGCTTCGACCGGGA
CAAAACCATCGCCCTGATCATGAACAGTAGTGGCAGTACCGGATTGCCCAAGGGCGTAGCCCTACCGCAC
CGCACCGCTTGTGTCCGATTCAGTCATGCCCGCGACCCCATCTTCGGCAACCAGATCATCCCCGACACCG
CTATCCTCAGCGTGGTGCCATTTCACCACGGCTTCGGCATGTTCACCACGCTGGGCTACTTGATCTGCGG
CTTTCGGGTCGTGCTCATGTACCGCTTCGAGGAGGAGCTATTCTTGCGCAGCTTGCAAGACTATAAGATT
CAATCTGCCCTGCTGGTGCCCACACTATTTAGCTTCTTCGCTAAGAGCACTCTCATCGACAAGTACGACC
TAAGCAACTTGCACGAGATCGCCAGCGGCGGGGCGCCGCTCAGCAAGGAGGTAGGTGAGGCCGTGGCCAA
ACGCTTCCACCTACCAGGCATCCGCCAGGGCTACGGCCTGACAGAAACAACCAGCGCCATTCTGATCACC
CCCGAAGGGGACGACAAGCCTGGCGCAGTAGGCAAGGTGGTGCCCTTCTTCGAGGCTAAGGTGGTGGACT
TGGACACCGGTAAGACACTGGGTGTGAACCAGCGCGGCGAGCTGTGCGTCCGTGGCCCCATGATCATGAG
CGGCTACGTTAACAACCCCGAGGCTACAAACGCTCTCATCGACAAGGACGGCTGGCTGCACAGCGGCGAC
ATCGCCTACTGGGACGAGGACGAGCACTTCTTCATCGTGGACCGGCTGAAGAGCCTGATCAAATACAAGG
GCTACCAGGTAGCCCCAGCCGAACTGGAGAGCATCCTGCTGCAACACCCCAACATCTTCGACGCCGGGGT
CGCCGGCCTGCCCGACGACGATGCCGGCGAGCTGCCCGCCGCAGTCGTCGTGCTGGAACACGGTAAAACC
ATGACCGAGAAGGAGATCGTGGACTATGTGGCCAGCCAGGTTACAACCGCCAAGAAGCTGCGCGGTGGTG
TTGTGTTCGTGGACGAGGTGCCTAAAGGACTGACCGGCAAGTTGGACGCCCGCAAGATCCGCGAGATTCT
CATTAAGGCCAAGAAGGGCGGCAAGATCGCCGTGTAATTCTAGTTGTTTAAACGAGCTCGGCAAACCCAA
GGGCGGGACTCTGCTTCTGGCAACTTAACCCTTTCTTGGGCATCCCCTACCACACAGTAACCTCACCTCA
ACTGGACCTGAAACAGAGGACCAAGATGGTGGGTCTAGGGTCATCTGAAGGGAGTGGTCCCAAGGGTGCA
TGTGGATGTCAACAGAAGGACCACAATGGTGTGAGAGGCCTTGTGGGCATGCAGAGACTGGCAGCAGAAA
GTCCCAAGAGGAGAGGACTCAGAGGCTTCTTCCTTCCAAGGAGGAGGAGGAGGAGGACATTCCACATCTG
GGCTTCCAGTGGTGGCTCCCGGACCTGCCTTGGGGGCAGCAGGAGAGGTTGGGAGAGGTCACCCTGATGA
AGAACAATGCCATGATCTGCTGCTGCCAGAGGACATCTCCGCCCATCCACTCATTTTCCACCTGTACACA
TTGGCTCATTCATTCGATGGATATTTCGGGTGCATCTACTTTATGCCAGGCTCTATGCTAGGAGCTGGGG
ATACTGTGGAGAAAAAGTCGGATATGGTCTCGCTCTCATCAAGATTTCAGTCTAGCTGGGAGTGAGCGTT
AAATAAGTCAATACCAACACACACACGTGCACACACGTGATGGCAAGCTGTGATCATCTATGAAAGAAAA
AACACAGATTTCTTTAAGAGGGAGTCGACCTGCAGGCATGCAAGCTGATCCGGCTGCTAACAAAGCCCGA
AAGGAAGCTGAGTTGGCTGCTGCCACCGCTGAGCAATAACTAGCATAACCCCTTGGGGCGGCCGCTTCGA
GCAGACATGATAAGATACATTGATGAGTTTGGACAAACCACAACTAGAATGCAGTGAAAAAAATGCTTTA
TTTGTGAAATTTGTGATGCTATTGCTTTATTTGTAACCATTATAAGCTGCAATAAACAAGTTAACAACAA
CAATTGCATTCATTTTATGTTTCAGGTTCAGGGGGAGATGTGGGAGGTTTTTTTAAGCAAGTAAAACCTC
TACAAATGTGGTAAAATCGAATTTTAACAAAATATTAACGCTTACAATTTCCTGATGCGGTATTTTCTCC
TTACGCATCTGTGCGGTATTTCACACCGCATACGCGGATCTGCGCAGCACCATGGCCTGAAATAACCTCT
GAAAGAGGAACTTGGTTAGGTACCTTCTGAGGCGGAAAGAACCAGCTGTGGAATGTGTGTCAGTTAGGGT
GTGGAAAGTCCCCAGGCTCCCCAGCAGGCAGAAGTATGCAAAGCATGCATCTCAATTAGTCAGCAACCAG
GTGTGGAAAGTCCCCAGGCTCCCCAGCAGGCAGAAGTATGCAAAGCATGCATCTCAATTAGTCAGCAACC
ATAGTCCCGCCCCTAACTCCGCCCATCCCGCCCCTAACTCCGCCCAGTTCCGCCCATTCTCCGCCCCATG
GCTGACTAATTTTTTTTATTTATGCAGAGGCCGAGGCCGCCTCGGCCTCTGAGCTATTCCAGAAGTAGTG
AGGAGGCTTTTTTGGAGGCCTAGGCTTTTGCAAAAAGCTTGATTCTTCTGACACAACAGTCTCGAACCAA
AGGCTGGAGCCACCATGGCTTCCAAGGTGTACGACCCCGAGCAACGCAAACGCATGATCACTGGGCCTCA
GTGGTGGGCTCGCTGCAAGCAAATGAACGTGCTGGACTCCTTCATCAACTACTATGATTCCGAGAAGCAC
GCCGAGAACGCCGTGATTTTTCTGCATGGTAACGCTGCCTCCAGCTACCTGTGGAGGCACGTCGTGCCTC
ACATCGAGCCCGTGGCTAGATGCATCATCCCTGATCTGATCGGAATGGGTAAGTCCGGCAAGAGCGGGAA
TGGCTCATATCGCCTCCTGGATCACTACAAGTACCTCACCGCTTGGTTCGAGCTGCTGAACCTTCCAAAG
AAAATCATCTTTGTGGGCCACGACTGGGGGGCTTGTCTGGCCTTTCACTACTCCTACGAGCACCAAGACA
AGATCAAGGCCATCGTCCATGCTGAGAGTGTCGTGGACGTGATCGAGTCCTGGGACGAGTGGCCTGACAT
CGAGGAGGATATCGCCCTGATCAAGAGCGAAGAGGGCGAGAAAATGGTGCTTGAGAATAACTTCTTCGTC
GAGACCATGCTCCCAAGCAAGATCATGCGGAAACTGGAGCCTGAGGAGTTCGCTGCCTACCTGGAGCCAT
TCAAGGAGAAGGGCGAGGTTAGACGGCCTACCCTCTCCTGGCCTCGCGAGATCCCTCTCGTTAAGGGAGG
CAAGCCCGACGTCGTCCAGATTGTCCGCAACTACAACGCCTACCTTCGGGCCAGCGACGATCTGCCTAAG
ATGTTCATCGAGTCCGACCCTGGGTTCTTTTCCAACGCTATTGTCGAGGGAGCTAAGAAGTTCCCTAACA
CCGAGTTCGTGAAGGTGAAGGGCCTCCACTTCAGCCAGGAGGACGCTCCAGATGAAATGGGTAAGTACAT
CAAGAGCTTCGTGGAGCGCGTGCTGAAGAACGAGCAGACCGGTGGTGGGAGCGGAGGTGGCGGATCAGGT
GGCGGAGGCTCCGGAGGGATTGAACAAGATGGATTGCACGCAGGTTCTCCGGCCGCTTGGGTGGAGAGGC
TATTCGGCTATGACTGGGCACAACAGACAATCGGCTGCTCTGATGCCGCCGTGTTCCGGCTGTCAGCGCA
GGGGCGCCCGGTTCTTTTTGTCAAGACCGACCTGTCCGGTGCCCTGAATGAACTGCAGGACGAGGCAGCG
CGGCTATCGTGGCTGGCCACGACGGGCGTTCCTTGCGCAGCTGTGCTCGACGTTGTCACTGAAGCGGGAA
GGGACTGGCTGCTATTGGGCGAAGTGCCGGGGCAGGATCTCCTGTCATCTCACCTTGCTCCTGCCGAGAA
AGTATCCATCATGGCTGATGCAATGCGGCGGCTGCATACGCTTGATCCGGCTACCTGCCCATTCGACCAC
CAAGCGAAACATCGCATCGAGCGAGCACGTACTCGGATGGAAGCCGGTCTTGTCGATCAGGATGATCTGG
ACGAAGAGCATCAGGGGCTCGCGCCAGCCGAACTGTTCGCCAGGCTCAAGGCGCGCATGCCCGACGGCGA
GGATCTCGTCGTGACCCATGGCGATGCCTGCTTGCCGAATATCATGGTGGAAAATGGCCGCTTTTCTGGA
TTCATCGACTGTGGCCGGCTGGGTGTGGCGGACCGCTATCAGGACATAGCGTTGGCTACCCGTGATATTG
CTGAAGAGCTTGGCGGCGAATGGGCTGACCGCTTCCTCGTGCTTTACGGTATCGCCGCTCCCGATTCGCA
GCGCATCGCCTTCTATCGCCTTCTTGACGAGTTCTTCTGAGCGGGACTCTGGGGTTCGAAATGACCGACC
AAGCGACGCCCAACCTGCCATCACGATGGCCGCAATAAAATATCTTTATTTTCATTACATCTGTGTGTTG
GTTTTTTGTGTGAATCGATAGCGATAAGGATCCTCTTTGCGCTTGCGTTTTCCCTTGTCCAGATAGCCCA
GTAGCTGACATTCATCCGGGGTCAGCACCGTTTCTGCGGACTGGCTTTCTACGTAATGGTTTCTTAGACG
TCAGGTGGCACTTTTCGGGGAAATGTGCGCGGAACCCCTATTTGTTTATTTTTCTAAATACATTCAAATA
TGTATCCGCTCATGAGACAATAACCCTGATAAATGCTTCAATAATATTGAAAAAGGAAGAGTATGAGTAT
TCAACATTTCCGTGTCGCCCTTATTCCCTTTTTTGCGGCATTTTGCCTTCCTGTTTTTGCTCACCCAGAA
ACGCTGGTGAAAGTAAAAGATGCTGAAGATCAGTTGGGTGCACGAGTGGGTTACATCGAACTGGATCTCA
ACAGCGGTAAGATCCTTGAGAGTTTTCGCCCCGAAGAACGTTTTCCAATGATGAGCACTTTCAAAGTTCT
GCTATGTGGCGCGGTATTATCCCGTATTGACGCCGGGCAAGAGCAACTCGGTCGCCGCATACACTATTCT
CAGAATGACTTGGTTGAGTACTCACCAGTCACAGAAAAGCATCTTACGGATGGCATGACAGTAAGAGAAT
TATGCAGTGCTGCCATAACCATGAGTGATAACACTGCGGCCAACTTACTTCTGACAACTATCGGAGGACC
GAAGGAGCTAACCGCTTTTTTGCACAACATGGGGGATCATGTAACTCGCCTTGATCGTTGGGAACCGGAG
CTGAATGAAGCCATACCAAACGACGAGCGTGACACCACGATGCCTGTAGCAATGGCAACAACGTTGCGCA
AACTATTAACTGGCGAACTACTTACTCTAGCTTCCCGGCAACAATTAATAGACTGGATGGAGGCGGATAA
AGTTGCAGGACCACTTCTGCGCTCGGCCCTTCCGGCTGGCTGGTTTATTGCTGATAAATCTGGAGCCGGT
GAGCGTGGGTCTCGCGGTATCATTGCAGCACTGGGGCCAGATGGTAAGCCCTCCCGTATCGTAGTTATCT
ACACGACGGGGAGTCAGGCAACTATGGATGAACGAAATAGACAGATCGCTGAGATAGGTGCCTCACTGAT
TAAGCATTGGTAATTCGAAATGACCGACCAAGCGACGCCCAACCGGTATCAGCTCACTCAAAGGCGGTAA
TACGGTTATCCACAGAATCAGGGGATAACGCAGGAAAGAACATGTGAGCAAAAGGCCAGCAAAAGGCCAG
GAACCGTAAAAAGGCCGCGTTGCTGGCGTTTTTCCATAGGCTCCGCCCCCCTGACGAGCATCACAAAAAT
CGACGCTCAAGTCAGAGGTGGCGAAACCCGACAGGACTATAAAGATACCAGGCGTTTCCCCCTGGAAGCT
CCCTCGTGCGCTCTCCTGTTCCGACCCTGCCGCTTACCGGATACCTGTCCGCCTTTCTCCCTTCGGGAAG
CGTGGCGCTTTCTCATAGCTCACGCTGTAGGTATCTCAGTTCGGTGTAGGTCGTTCGCTCCAAGCTGGGC
TGTGTGCACGAACCCCCCGTTCAGCCCGACCGCTGCGCCTTATCCGGTAACTATCGTCTTGAGTCCAACC
CGGTAAGACACGACTTATCGCCACTGGCAGCAGCCACTGGTAACAGGATTAGCAGAGCGAGGTATGTAGG
CGGTGCTACAGAGTTCTTGAAGTGGTGGCCTAACTACGGCTACACTAGAAGGACAGTATTTGGTATCTGC
GCTCTGCTGAAGCCAGTTACCTTCGGAAAAAGAGTTGGTAGCTCTTGATCCGGCAAACAAACCACCGCTG
GTAGCGGTGGTTTTTTTGTTTGCAAGCAGCAGATTACGCGCAGAAAAAAAGGATTTCAAGAAGATCCTTT
GATCTTTTCTACGGGGTCTGACGCTCAGTGGAACGAAAACTCACGTTAAGGGATTTTGGTCATGAGATTA
TCAAAAAGGATCTTCACCTAGATCCTTTTATAGTCCGGAAATACAGGAACGCACGCTGGATGGCCCTTCG
CTGGGATGGTGAAACCATGAAAAATGGCAGCTTCAGTGGATTAAGTGGGGGTAATGTGGCCTGTACCCTC
TGGTTGCATAGGTATTCATACGGTTAAAATTTATCAGGCGCGATTGCGGCAGTTTTTCGGGTGGTTTGTT
GCCATTTTTACCTGTCTGCTGCCGTGATCGCGCTGAACGCGTTTTAGCGGTGCGTACAATTAAGGGATTA
TGGTAAATCCACTTACTGTCTGCCCTCGTAGCCATCGAGATAAACCGCAGTACTCCGGCCACGATGCGTC
CGGCGTAGAGGATCGA
Features (pLannotate 1.2.2; 18 found; start..end, strand, type, name):
      9..508     +  promoter       PGK promoter: mouse phosphoglycerate kinase 1 promoter
    555..2207    +  CDS            luciferase: firefly luciferase synthetic luc2 version of the luciferase gene
   2892..2916    +  misc_feature   MCS (fragment): pUC18/19 multiple cloning site
   2923..2972    +  CDS            SET1 (fragment): solubility-enhancement tag derived from T7 phage gene 10B
   2980..2999    +  terminator     T7 terminator (fragment): transcription terminator for bacteriophage T7 RNA polymerase
   3021..3142    -  polyA_signal   SV40 poly(A) signal: SV40 polyadenylation signal
   3165..3233    -  CDS            large T antigen (fragment): large T antigen from SV40 (simian virus 40)
   3238..3270    +  rep_origin     M13 ori (fragment): M13 bacteriophage origin of replication; arrow indicates direction of (+) strand synthesis
   3271..3322    -  misc_feature   bom (fragment): basis of mobility region from pBR322
   3387..3744    +  promoter       SV40 promoter: SV40 enhancer and early promoter
   3795..4727    +  CDS            hRluc: Renilla luciferase human codon-optimized
   4778..5570    +  CDS            NeoR/KanR (fragment): aminoglycoside phosphotransferase from Tn5; aph(3')-II (or nptII); confers resistance to neomycin, kanamycin, and G418 (Geneticin®)
   5634..5682    +  polyA_signal   poly(A) signal: synthetic polyadenylation signal
   5703..5795    -  CDS            tnpA (fragment): TN5P_ECOLX - Also known as tnp. Experimental evidence at protein level: Swiss-Prot protein existence level 1. Mediates transposition of transposon Tn5 by a 'cut and paste' mechanism. First, the monomeric transposase binds the 19 bp inverted DNA repeats flanking the transposon. Then, dimerization of the DNA- bound transposase creates a synaptic DNA complex. After nicking of the first DNA strand, excision of the transposon proceeds through a series of intermediates. The transposase then mediates the insertion of the transposon at a new site by strand transfer. The activity of the wild- type tran
   5838..5942    +  promoter       AmpR promoter: bla
   5943..6803    +  CDS            AmpR: β-lactamase; bla; confers resistance to ampicillin, carbenicillin, and related antibiotics
   6961..7549    -  rep_origin     ori: high-copy-number ColE1/pMB1/pBR322/pUC origin of replication
   7665..7948    +  misc_feature   cer region: ColE1-derived recombination site that helps to maintain plasmids as monomers
