[The description below was written by a language model from this plasmid's Addgene catalogue record and pLannotate feature annotations shown in this document.]
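Description:
pmiRGLO-RGS3-201 is a mammalian dual-luciferase reporter plasmid built on the Promega pmiRGLO backbone, designed to test whether a 3' UTR is targeted by a microRNA. It is propagated in E. coli as a high-copy plasmid through a ColE1/pUC-type origin with ampicillin resistance (β-lactamase under its own promoter), and a ColE1 cer site is annotated that helps keep the plasmid monomeric. The sequenced record is 7,996 nt, consistent with the 7,334 bp backbone plus a 662 bp insert.

The test cassette consists of the mouse PGK-1 promoter driving the synthetic firefly luciferase gene luc2. It is followed by the human RGS3-201 transcript 3' UTR, inserted by Gibson assembly at the NheI and XbaI sites downstream of the luciferase stop codon, both of which were destroyed. The UTR itself is not annotated in the feature table, but it corresponds to the unannotated gap between luc2 and the residual polylinker, which is followed by an SV40 polyadenylation signal. Because the UTR becomes part of the firefly luciferase mRNA, miRNA binding to sites within it lowers firefly signal through repression or destabilisation of the transcript.

A second, independent cassette uses the SV40 enhancer/early promoter to express humanised Renilla luciferase followed directly by a neomycin phosphotransferase sequence and a synthetic poly(A) signal. This cassette supplies the internal normalisation control for transfection efficiency and also allows G418 selection in mammalian cells. Several short annotated fragments (T7 terminator, M13 ori, bom, tnpA) appear to be backbone remnants rather than functional parts. The associated publication concerns the miR-124 regulatory network in human neurogenesis, suggesting RGS3 was examined as a candidate target, though the record does not state this.
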