Addgene plasmid #117359: pmiRGLO-RGS3-201
Purpose: Dual luciferase assay for miRNA-targeted UTR
Depositing lab: Volker Busskamp. Depositing organization: Technische Universitaet Dresden. Publication: Combined Experimental and System-Level Analyses Reveal the Complex Regulatory Network of miR-124 during Human Neurogenesis. Kutsche LK, Gysi DM, Fallmann J, Lenk K, Petri R, Swiersy A, Klapper SD, Pircs K, Khattak S, Stadler PF, Jakobsson J, Nowick K, Busskamp V. Cell Syst. 2018 Sep 28. pii: S2405-4712(18)30358-2. doi: 10.1016/j.cels.2018.08.011. PubMed 30292704.
Backbone
  Vector backbone: pmiRGLO
  Backbone manufacturer: Promega
  Backbone size w/o insert (bp): 7334
  Vector type: Mammalian Expression, Luciferase
  Selectable markers: Neomycin (select with G418)
Growth in bacteria
  Bacterial resistance: Ampicillin, 100 μg/mL
  Growth temperature: 37°C
  Growth strain: DH5alpha
  Copy number: High Copy
Gene/Insert
  Gene/Insert name: 3' UTR RGS3-201
  Species: H. sapiens (human)
  Insert size (bp): 662
  Promoter: Murine PGK-1
  Tag / fusion protein: luciferase (N terminal on backbone)
  Cloning method: Gibson Cloning
  Sequencing primers: 5′ Fluc-F1 (AGAAGCTGCGCGGTGGTGTTGTG); 3′ T7terminal
Terms and licenses: Academic/Nonprofit Terms; Industry Terms: Not Available to Industry
Depositor comments: 5' NheI cloning site destroyed, 3' XbaI cloning site destroyed
How to cite: pmiRGLO-RGS3-201 was a gift from Volker Busskamp (Addgene plasmid # 117359 ; http://n2t.net/addgene:117359 ; RRID:Addgene_117359)
